>Addgene plasmid #191003 | pBTK1008 (pSL7) | addgene full sequence | sequence record 374999 | Addgene NGS Result
ATGTAATATCTCCTCTGTTTCTGTATAACAGTACTATGTGATTATACCAGCCCCCTCACTACATGTCAAG
AATAAACTGCCAAAGCTGGTCTCAAGGGGCCTGTCAGACCAAGTTTACTCATATATACTTTAGATTGATT
TCTGAAAGCGACCAGGTGCTCGGCGTGGCAAGACTCGCAGCGAACCCGTAGAAAGCCATGCTCCAGCCGC
CCGCATTGGAGAAATTCTTCAAATTCCCGTTGCACATAGCCCGGCAATTCCTTTCCCTGCTCTGCCATAA
GCGCAGCGAATGCCGGGTAATACTCGTCAACGATCTGATAGAGAAGGGTTTGCTCGGGTCGGTGGCTCTG
GTAACGACCAGTATCCCGATCCCGGCTGGCCGTCCTGGCCGCCACATGAGGCATGTTCCGCGTCCTTGCA
ATACTGTGTTTACATACAGTCTATCGCTTAGCGGAAAGTTCTTTTACCCTCAGCCGAAATGCCTGCCGTT
GCTAGACATTGCCAGCCAGTGCCCGTCACTCCCGTACTAACTGTCACGAACCCCTGCAATAACTGTCACG
CCCCCCTGCAATAACTGTCACGAACCCCTGCAATAACTGTCACGCCCCCAAACCTGCAAACCCAGCAGGG
GCGGGGGCTGGCGGGGTGTTGGAAAAATCCATCCATGATTATCTAAGAATAATCCACTAGGCGCGGTTAT
CAGCGCCCTTGTGGGGCGCTGCTGCCCTTGCCCAATATGCCCGGCCAGAGGCCGGATAGCTGGTCTATTC
GCTGCGCTAGGCTACACACCGCCCCACCGCTGCGCGGCAGGGGGAAAGGCGGGCAAAGCCCGCTAAACCC
CACACCAAACCCCGCAGAAATACGCTGGAGCGCTTTTAGCCGCTTTAGCGGCCTTTCCCCCTACCCGAAG
GGTGGGGGCGCGTGTGCAGCCCCGCAGGGCCTGTCTCGGTCGATCATTCAGCCCGGCTCATCCTTCTGGC
GTGGCGGCAGACCGAACAAGGCGCGGTCGTGGTCGCGTTCAAGGTACGCATCCATTGCCGCCATGAGCCG
ATCCTCCGGCCACTCGCTGCTGTTCACCTTGGCCAAAATCATGGCCCCCACCAGCACCTTGCGCCTTGTT
TCGTTCTTGCGCTCTTGCTGCTGTTCCCTTGCCCGCACCCGCTGAATTTCGGCATTGATTCGCGCTCGTT
GTTCTTCGAGCTTGGCCAGCCGATCCGCCGCCTTGTTGCTCCCCTTAACCATCTTGACACCCCATTGTTA
ATGTGCTGTCTCGTAGGCTATCATGGAGGCACAGCGGCGGCAATCCCGACCCTACTTTGTAGGGGAGGGC
GCACTTACCGGTTTCTCTTCGAGAAACTGGCCTAACGGCCACCCTTCGGGCGGTGCGCTCTCCGAGGGCC
ATTGCATGGAGCCGAAAAGCAAAAGCAACAGCGAGGCAGCATGGCGATTTATCACCTTACGGCGAAAACC
GGCAGCAGGTCGGGCGGCCAATCGGCCAGGGCCAAGGCCGACTACATCCAGCGCGAAGGCAAGTATGCCC
GCGACATGGATGAAGTCTTGCACGCCGAATCCGGGCACATGCCGGAGTTCGTCGAGCGGCCCGCCGACTA
CTGGGATGCTGCCGACCTGTATGAACGCGCCAATGGGCGGCTGTTCAAGGAGGTCGAATTTGCCCTGCCG
GTCGAGCTGACCCTCGACCAGCAGAAGGCGCTGGCGTCCGAGTTCGCCCAGCACCTGACCGGTGCCGAGC
GCCTGCCGTATACGCTGGCCATCCATGCCGGTGGCGGCGAGAACCCGCACTGCCACCTGATGATCTCCGA
GCGGATCAATGACGGCATCGAGCGGCCCGCCGCTCAGTGGTTCAAGCGGTACAACGGCAAGACCCCGGAG
AAGGGCGGGGCACAGAAGACCGAAGCGCTCAAGCCCAAGGCATGGCTTGAGCAGACCCGCGAGGCATGGG
CCGACCATGCCAACCGGGCATTAGAGCGGGCTGGCCACGACGCCCGCATTGACCACAGAACACTTGAGGC
GCAGGGCATCGAGCGCCTGCCCGGTGTTCACCTGGGGCCGAACGTGGTGGAGATGGAAGGCCGGGGCATC
CGCACCGACCGGGCAGACGTGGCCCTGAACATCGACACCGCCAACGCCCAGATCATCGACTTACAGGAAT
ACCGGGAGGCAATAGACCATGAACGCAATCGACAGAGTGAAGAAATCCAGAGGCATCAACGAGTTAGCGG
AGCAGATCGAACCGCTGGCCCAGAGCATGGCGACACTGGCCGACGAAGCCCGGCAGGTCATGAGCCAGAC
CCAGCAGGCCAGCGAGGCGCAGGCGGCGGAGTGGCTGAAAGCCCAGCGCCAGACAGGGGCGGCATGGGTG
GAGCTGGCCAAAGAGTTGCGGGAGGTAGCCGCCGAGGTGAGCAGCGCCGCGCAGAGCGCCCGGAGCGCGT
CGCGGGGGTGGCACTGGAAGCTATGGCTAACCGTGATGCTGGCTTCCATGATGCCTACGGTGGTGCTGCT
GATCGCATCGTTGCTCTTGCTCGACCTGACGCCACTGACAACCGAGGACGGCTCGATCTGGCTGCGCTTG
GTGGCCCGATGAAGAACGACAGGACTTTGCAGGCCATAGGCCGACAGCTCAAGGCCATGGGCTGTGAGCG
CTTCGATATCGGCGTCAGGGACGCCACCACCGGCCAGATGATGAACCGGGAATGGTCAGCCGCCGAAGTG
CTCCAGAACACGCCATGGCTCAAGCGGATGAATGCCCAGGGCAATGACGTGTATATCAGGCCCGCCGAGC
AGGAGCGGCATGGTCTGGTGCTGGTGGACGACCTCAGCGAGTTTGACCTGGATGACATGAAAGCCGAGGG
CCGGGAGCCTGCCCTGGTAGTGGAAACCAGCCCGAAGAACTATCAGGCATGGGTCAAGGTGGCCGACGCC
GCAGGCGGTGAACTTCGGGGGCAGATTGCCCGGACGCTGGCCAGCGAGTACGACGCCGACCCGGCCAGCG
CCGACAGCCGCCACTATGGCCGCTTGGCGGGCTTCACCAACCGCAAGGACAAGCACACCACCCGCGCCGG
TTATCAGCCGTGGGTGCTGCTGCGTGAATCCAAGGGCAAGACCGCCACCGCTGGCCCGGCGCTGGTGCAG
CAGGCTGGCCAGCAGATCGAGCAGGCCCAGCGGCAGCAGGAGAAGGCCCGCAGGCTGGCCAGCCTCGAAC
TGCCCGAGCGGCAGCTTAGCCGCCACCGGCGCACGGCGCTGGACGAGTACCGCAGCGAGATGGCCGGGCT
GGTCAAGCGCTTCGGTGATGACCTCAGCAAGTGCGACTTTATCGCCGCGCAGAAGCTGGCCAGCCGGGGC
CGCAGTGCCGAGGAAATCGGCAAGGCCATGGCCGAGGCCAGCCCAGCGCTGGCAGAGCGCAAGCCCGGCC
ACGAAGCGGATTACATCGAGCGCACCGTCAGCAAGGTCATGGGTCTGCCCAGCGTCCAGCTTGCGCGGGC
CGAGCTGGCACGGGCACCGGCACCCCGCCAGCGAGGCATGGACAGGGGCGGGCCAGATTTCAGCATGTAG
TGCTTGCGTTGGTACTCACGCCTGTTATACTATGAGTACTCACGCACAGAAGGGGGTTTTATGGAATACG
AAAAAAGCGCTTCAGGGTCGGTCTACCTGATCAAAAGTGACAAGGGCTATTGGTTGCCCGGTGGCTTTGG
TTATACGTCAAACAAGGCCGAGGCTGGCCGCTTTTCAGTCGCTGATATGGCCAGCCTTAACCTTGACGGC
TGCACCTTGTCCTTGTTCCGCGAAGACAAGCCTTTCGGCCCCGGCAAGTTTCTCGGTGACTGATATGAAA
GACCAAAAGGACAAGCAGACCGGCGACCTGCTGGCCAGCCCTGACGCTGTACGCCAAGCGCGATATGCCG
AGCGCATGAAGGCCAAAGGGATGCGTCAGCGCAAGTTCTGGCTGACCGACGACGAATACGAGGCGCTGCG
CGAGTGCCTGGAAGAACTCAGAGCGGCGCAGGGCGGGGGTAGTGACCCCGCCAGCGCCTAACCACCAACT
GCCTGCAAAGGAGGCAATCAATGGCTACCCATAAGCCTATCAATATTCTGGAGGCGTTCGCAGCAGCGCC
GCCACCGCTGGACTACGTTTTGCCCAACATGGTGGCCGGTACGGTCGGGGCGCTGGTGTCGCCCGGTGGT
GCCGGTAAATCCATGCTGGCCCTGCAACTGGCCGCACAGATTGCAGGCGGGCCGGATCTGCTGGAGGTGG
GCGAACTGCCCACCGGCCCGGTGATCTACCTGCCCGCCGAAGACCCGCCCACCGCCATTCATCACCGCCT
GCACGCCCTTGGGGCGCACCTCAGCGCCGAGGAACGGCAAGCCGTGGCTGACGGCCTGCTGATCCAGCCG
CTGATCGGCAGCCTGCCCAACATCATGGCCCCGGAGTGGTTCGACGGCCTCAAGCGCGCCGCCGAGGGCC
GCCGCCTGATGGTGCTGGACACGCTGCGCCGGTTCCACATCGAGGAAGAAAACGCCAGCGGCCCCATGGC
CCAGGTCATCGGTCGCATGGAGGCCATCGCCGCCGATACCGGGTGCTCTATCGTGTTCCTGCACCATGCC
AGCAAGGGCGCGGCCATGATGGGCGCAGGCGACCAGCAGCAGGCCAGCCGGGGCAGCTCGGTACTGGTCG
ATAACATCCGCTGGCAGTCCTACCTGTCGAGCATGACCAGCGCCGAGGCCGAGGAATGGGGTGTGGACGA
CGACCAGCGCCGGTTCTTCGTCCGCTTCGGTGTGAGCAAGGCCAACTATGGCGCACCGTTCGCTGATCGG
TGGTTCAGGCGGCATGACGGCGGGGTGCTCAAGCCCGCCGTGCTGGAGAGGCAGCGCAAGAGCAAGGGGG
TGCCCCGTGGTGAAGCCTAAGAACAAGCACAGCCTCAGCCACGTCCGGCACGACCCGGCGCACTGTCTGG
CCCCCGGCCTGTTCCGTGCCCTCAAGCGGGGCGAGCGCAAGCGCAGCAAGCTGGACGTGACGTATGACTA
CGGCGACGGCAAGCGGATCGAGTTCAGCGGCCCGGAGCCGCTGGGCGCTGATGATCTGCGCATCCTGCAA
GGGCTGGTGGCCATGGCTGGGCCTAATGGCCTAGTGCTTGGCCCGGAACCCAAGACCGAAGGCGGACGGC
AGCTCCGGCTGTTCCTGGAACCCAAGTGGGAGGCCGTCACCGCTGATGCCATGGTGGTCAAAGGTAGCTA
TCGGGCGCTGGCAAAGGAAATCGGGGCAGAGGTCGATAGTGGTGGGGCGCTCAAGCACATACAGGACTGC
ATCGAGCGCCTTTGGAAGGTATCCATCATCGCCCAGAATGGCCGCAAGCGGCAGGGGTTTCGGCTGCTGT
CGGAGTACGCCAGCGACGAGGCGGACGGGCGCCTGTACGTGGCCCTGAACCCCTTGATCGCGCAGGCCGT
CATGGGTGGCGGCCAGCATGTGCGCATCAGCATGGACGAGGTGCGGGCGCTGGACAGCGAAACCGCCCGC
CTGCTGCACCAGCGGCTGTGTGGCTGGATCGACCCCGGCAAAACCGGCAAGGCTTCCATAGATACCTTGT
GCGGCTATGTCTGGCCGTCAGAGGCCAGTGGTTCGACCATGCGCAAGCGCCGCCAGCGGGTGCGCGAGGC
GTTGCCGGAGCTGGTCGCGCTGGGCTGGACGGTAACCGAGTTCGCGGCGGGCAAGTACGACATCACCCGG
CCCAAGGCGGCAGGCTGACTCACGTTAAGGGATTTTGGTCATGACAGGTGGCACTTTTCGGGGAAATGTG
CGCGGAACCCCTATTTGTTTATTTTTCTAAATACATTCAAATATGTATCCGCTCATGAGACAATAACCCT
GATAAATGCTTCAATAATATTGAAAAAGGAAGAGTATGAGTATTCAACATTTCCGTGTCGCCCTTATTCC
CTTTTTTGCGGCATTTTGCCTTCCTGTTTTTGCTCACCCAGAAACGCTGGTGAAAGTAAAAGATGCTGAA
GATCAGTTGGGTGCACGAGTGGGTTACATCGAACTGGATCTCAACAGCGGTAAGATCCTTGAGAGTTTTC
GCCCCGAAGAACGTTTTCCAATGATGAGCACTTTTAAAGTTCTGCTATGTGGCGCGGTATTATCCCGTAT
TGACGCCGGGCAAGAGCAACTCGGTCGCCGCATACACTATTCTCAGAATGACTTGGTTGAGTACTCACCA
GTCACAGAAAAGCATCTTACGGATGGCATGACAGTAAGAGAATTATGCAGTGCTGCCATAACCATGAGTG
ATAACACTGCGGCCAACTTACTTCTGACAACGATCGGAGGACCGAAGGAGCTAACCGCTTTTTTGCACAA
CATGGGGGATCATGTAACTCGCCTTGATCGTTGGGAACCGGAGCTGAATGAAGCCATACCAAACGACGAG
CGTGACACCACGATGCCTGTAGCAATGGCAACAACGTTGCGCAAACTATTAACTGGCGAACTACTTACTC
TAGCTTCCCGGCAACAATTAATAGACTGGATGGAGGCGGATAAAGTTGCAGGACCACTTCTGCGCTCGGC
CCTTCCGGCTGGCTGGTTTATTGCTGATAAATCTGGAGCCGGTGAGCGTGGGTCCCGCGGTATCATTGCA
GCACTGGGGCCAGATGGTAAGCCCTCCCGTATCGTAGTTATCTACACGACGGGGAGTCAGGCAACTATGG
ATGAACGAAATAGACAGATCGCTGAGATAGGTGCCTCACTGATTAAGCATTGGTCAGAATTGGTTAATTG
GTTGTAACACGCGGCCGCTCGGTGAGACCGACTTATAAACGCAGAAAGGCCCACCCGAAGGTGAGCCAGT
GTGACTCTAGTAGAGAGCGTTCACCGACAAACAACAGATAAAACGAAAGGCCCAGTCTTTCGACTGAGCC
TTTCGTTTTATTTGATGCCTGGAGATCCTTATATTAAGCGCCGGTGGAGTGACGACCTTCAGCACGTTCG
TACTGTTCAACGATGGTGTAGTCTTCGTTGTGGGAGGTGATGTCCAGTTTGATGTCGGTTTTGTAAGCAC
CCGGCAGCTGAACCGGTTTTTTAGCCATGTAGGTGGTTTTAACTTCAGCGTCGTAGTGACCACCGTCTTT
CAGTTTCAGACGCATTTTGATTTCACCTTTCAGAGCACCGTCTTCCGGGTACATACGTTCGGTGGAAGCT
TCCCAACCCATGGTTTTTTTCTGCATAACCGGACCGTCGGACGGGAAGTTGGTACCACGCAGTTTAACTT
TGTAGATGAACTCACCGTCTTGCAGGGAGGAGTCCTGGGTAACGGTAACAACACCACCGTCTTCGAAGTT
CATAACACGTTCCCATTTGAAACCTTCCGGGAAGGACAGTTTCAGGTAGTCCGGGATGTCAGCCGGGTGT
TTAACGTAAGCTTTGGAACCGTACTGGAACTGCGGGGACAGGATGTCCCAAGCGAACGGCAGCGGACCAC
CTTTGGTAACTTTCAGTTTAGCGGTCTGGGTACCTTCGTACGGACGACCTTCACCTTCACCTTCGATTTC
GAACTCGTGACCGTTAACGGAACCTTCCATACGAACTTTGAAACGCATGAACTCTTTGATAACGTCTTCG
GAGGAAGCCAT
Features (pLannotate 1.2.2; 13 found; start..end, strand, type, name):
    537..931     -  rep_origin     RSF1010 oriV: replication origin of the broad-host-range plasmid RSF1010; requires the RSF1010 RepA/B/C proteins for replication (Scholz et al., 1989)
    961..1242    -  CDS            mobC: MOBC_ECOLX - Protein predicted: Swiss-Prot protein existence level 4. This protein is essential to promote the specific transfer of the plasmid in the presence of conjugative plasmids. From Escherichia coli.
   1273..1360    +  oriT           RSF1010 oriT: origin of transfer of the broad-host-range plasmid RSF1010 (Scholz et al., 1989)
   2189..2599    +  CDS            mobB: MOBB2_ECOLX - Protein predicted: Swiss-Prot protein existence level 4. This protein is essential to promote the specific transfer of the plasmid in the presence of conjugative plasmids. From Escherichia coli.
   2599..3570    +  CDS            RSF1010 RepB: replication protein B of the broad-host-range plasmid RSF1010 (Scholz et al., 1989); repB
   4013..4087    +  ncRNA          Plasmid R1162: Accession: RF00043 - R1162-like plasmid antisense RNA
   4081..4920    +  CDS            RSF1010 RepA: replication protein A of the broad-host-range plasmid RSF1010 (Scholz et al., 1989); repA
   4907..5758    +  CDS            RSF1010 RepC (fragment): replication protein C of the broad-host-range plasmid RSF1010 (Scholz et al., 1989); repC
   5811..5915    +  promoter       AmpR promoter: bla
   5916..6774    +  CDS            AmpR (fragment): β-lactamase; bla; confers resistance to ampicillin, carbenicillin, and related antibiotics
   6830..6857    -  terminator     T7Te terminator: phage T7 early transcription terminator
   6873..6944    -  terminator     rrnB T1 terminator: transcription terminator T1 from the E. coli rrnB gene
   6967..7641    -  CDS            mRFP1: mRFP1 is a basic (constitutively fluorescent) red fluorescent protein published in 2002, derived from Discosoma sp.. It is reported to be a somewhat slowly-maturing monomer with low acid sensitivity.
