[The description below was written by a language model from this plasmid's Addgene catalogue record and pLannotate feature annotations shown in this document.]
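Description:
pBTK1008 (pSL7) is a low-copy, broad-host-range bacterial expression plasmid built on the pBTK402 backbone and belonging to the Pathfinder toolkit, a plasmid set intended for genetically engineering newly isolated bacteria. Replication depends on the RSF1010 system. The feature table shows the RSF1010 oriV together with the RepA, RepB and RepC proteins it requires, plus an R1162-like antisense RNA upstream of repA. Because the plasmid encodes its own replication proteins, this replicon can be maintained in many bacterial species beyond E. coli. The plasmid also carries the RSF1010 oriT and the mobilization genes mobB and mobC. These allow it to be transferred by conjugation when a helper conjugative system is supplied. Selection is by ampicillin resistance from a bla cassette with its native promoter, and the plasmid is propagated in DH5alpha.

The payload is mRFP1 (iGEM part BBa_E1010), a monomeric red fluorescent protein derived from Discosoma sp. that the catalogue describes as a red chromoprotein. According to the catalogue it is driven by the CP25 promoter, although the automated annotation did not pick up this promoter. The coding sequence lies on the reverse strand and is followed by the rrnB T1 and T7Te terminators, which limit read-through into the neighbouring resistance gene. The insert was assembled through BsmBI sites that were destroyed during cloning, consistent with Golden Gate-style construction.

The construct provides a visible red marker on a mobilizable, broad-host-range replicon. In the context of the toolkit, this suggests use in testing whether an RSF1010 origin, ampicillin selection and the promoter function in a new bacterial isolate.
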