Addgene plasmid #191003: pBTK1008 (pSL7)
Purpose: Expresses red chromoprotein on a broad host range RSF1010 origin plasmid
Depositing lab: Jeffrey Barrick. Depositing organization: University of Texas at Austin. Publication: The Pathfinder plasmid toolkit for genetically engineering newly isolated bacteria enables the study of Drosophila-colonizing Orbaceae. Elston KM, Phillips LE, Leonard SP, Young E, Holley JC, Ahsanullah T, McReynolds B, Moran NA, Barrick JE. ISME Commun. 2023 May 24;3(1):49. doi: 10.1038/s43705-023-00255-3. PubMed 37225918.
Backbone
  Vector backbone: pBTK402
  Backbone size w/o insert (bp): 7023
  Vector type: Bacterial Expression, Synthetic Biology
Growth in bacteria
  Bacterial resistance: Ampicillin, 100 μg/mL
  Growth temperature: 37°C
  Growth strain: DH5alpha
  Copy number: Low Copy
Gene/Insert
  Gene/Insert name: red chromoprotein (alt names: mRFP1; BBa_E1010)
  Species: Discosoma sp.
  Insert size (bp): 682
  Promoter: CP25
  Cloning method: Restriction Enzyme; 5′ cloning site BsmBI-v2 (destroyed during cloning); 3′ cloning site BsmBI-v2 (destroyed during cloning)
Resource information
  A portion of this plasmid was derived from a plasmid made by: IGEM registry, Bba_E1010
Terms and licenses: Academic/Nonprofit Terms; Industry Terms: Not Available to Industry
Depositor comments: Please visit https://www.biorxiv.org/content/10.1101/2023.02.15.528778v1 for bioRxiv preprint.
How to cite: pBTK1008 (pSL7) was a gift from Jeffrey Barrick (Addgene plasmid # 191003 ; http://n2t.net/addgene:191003 ; RRID:Addgene_191003)
